Addgene plasmid #90693: FZR1 D10.1 gRNA
Purpose: 3rd generation lentiviral gRNA plasmid targeting human FZR1
Depositing lab: Iain Cheeseman. Depositing organization: Whitehead Institute for Biomedical Research. Publication: Large-Scale Analysis of CRISPR/Cas9 Cell-Cycle Knockouts Reveals the Diversity of p53-Dependent Responses to Cell-Cycle Defects. McKinley KL, Cheeseman IM. Dev Cell. 2017 Feb 27;40(4):405-420.e2. doi: 10.1016/j.devcel.2017.01.012. Epub 2017 Feb 16. PubMed 28216383.
Backbone
  Vector backbone: pLenti-sgRNA
  Backbone manufacturer: Eric Lander & David Sabatini labs (Addgene plasmid #71409)
  Backbone size w/o insert (bp): 9151
  Vector type: Lentiviral, CRISPR
  Selectable markers: Puromycin
Growth in bacteria
  Bacterial resistance: Ampicillin, 100 μg/mL
  Growth temperature: 37°C
  Growth strain: NEB Stable
  Copy number: Unknown
Gene/Insert
  Gene/Insert name: FZR1 (Guide Designation D10.1) (alt name: pKMKO series)
  gRNA/shRNA sequence: CACCgTGCTTGCTGGGCGAGGACAC
  Species: H. sapiens (human)
  Promoter: U6
  Cloning method: Restriction Enzyme; 5′ cloning site BsmBI (destroyed during cloning); 3′ cloning site BsmBI (destroyed during cloning)
  Sequencing primers: 5′ hU6-F (5'-GAGGGCCTATTTCCCATGATT-3'); 3′ EF1a-R (5'-CACGGCGACTACTGCACTTA-3')
Terms and licenses: Academic/Nonprofit Terms; Industry Terms: Not Available to Industry
Depositor comments: Please note that gRNA target sequence listed is not strictly the 20nt spacer sequence, but also contains the 5' BsmBI overhang. For more information about knockout human cell lines generated using this plasmid, please see http://cellcycleknockouts.wi.mit.edu/ .
How to cite: FZR1 D10.1 gRNA was a gift from Iain Cheeseman (Addgene plasmid # 90693 ; http://n2t.net/addgene:90693 ; RRID:Addgene_90693)
