[The description below was written by a language model from this plasmid's Addgene catalogue record and pLannotate feature annotations shown in this document.]
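Description:
FZR1 D10.1 gRNA is a third-generation lentiviral CRISPR guide plasmid built on the pLenti-sgRNA backbone and designed to target the human FZR1 gene. It is propagated in E. coli through a high-copy ColE1/pUC-type origin with ampicillin selection (AmpR under its own bla promoter). It also carries an f1 origin and remnants of a lacZα/lac promoter cloning region flanked by T7 and T3 promoters. The guide oligonucleotides were inserted between two BsmBI sites that were destroyed during cloning. The depositor notes that the listed guide sequence includes the 5′ BsmBI overhang as well as the spacer itself.

The viral cassette is driven by an RSV promoter fused to a truncated HIV-1 5′ LTR, so genomic RNA production in packaging cells does not depend on Tat. It is followed by the Ψ packaging signal with a partial gag sequence, the RRE for Rev-dependent nuclear export, and a cPPT/CTS. It ends in a self-inactivating ΔU3 3′ LTR, with an SV40 poly(A) signal and SV40 origin downstream. Inside this frame, a human U6 RNA polymerase III promoter expresses the FZR1 spacer joined to the S. pyogenes guide RNA scaffold. A separate EF-1α core promoter drives puromycin N-acetyltransferase, stabilised by a WPRE, for selection of transduced mammalian cells.

No Cas9 is annotated, so the nuclease must be supplied separately. The plasmid belongs to a series used to generate cell-cycle gene knockouts in human cell lines. The sequenced record is 7,302 nt, shorter than the 9,151 bp listed for the empty backbone; the record does not explain the difference.
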