Features (pLannotate 1.2.2; 28 found; start..end, strand, type, name):
    126..714     -  rep_origin     ori: high-copy-number ColE1/pMB1/pBR322/pUC origin of replication
    885..1745    -  CDS            AmpR: β-lactamase; bla; confers resistance to ampicillin, carbenicillin, and related antibiotics
   1746..1850    -  promoter       AmpR promoter: bla
   1903..2331    -  rep_origin     f1 ori (sequence partly withheld): f1 bacteriophage origin of replication; arrow indicates direction of (+) strand synthesis
   2336..2491    -  CDS            lacZα (fragment): LacZα fragment of β-galactosidase; lacZ fragment
   2499..2517    +  promoter       T7 promoter: promoter for bacteriophage T7 RNA polymerase
   2538..2673    -  rep_origin     SV40 ori: SV40 origin of replication
   2713..2834    -  polyA_signal   SV40 poly(A) signal: SV40 polyadenylation signal
   2912..3145    -  LTR            3' LTR (ΔU3): self-inactivating 3' long terminal repeat (LTR) from HIV-1
   3147..3166    -  misc_feature   cPPT/CTS (fragment): central polypurine tract and central termination sequence of HIV-1
   3217..3805    -  misc_feature   WPRE: woodchuck hepatitis virus posttranscriptional regulatory element
   3821..4420    -  CDS            PuroR (fragment): puromycin N-acetyltransferase; pac from Streptomyces; confers resistance to puromycin
   4446..4657    -  promoter       EF-1α core promoter: core promoter for human elongation factor EF-1α
   4726..4843    -  misc_feature   cPPT/CTS: central polypurine tract and central termination sequence of HIV-1
   4892..4959    -  misc_RNA       tracrRNA (fragment): trans-activating CRISPR RNA for the Streptococcus pyogenes CRISPR/Cas9 system
   5007..5247    -  promoter       U6 promoter: RNA polymerase III promoter for human U6 snRNA
   5251..5277    -  CDS            Rev (fragment): human immunodeficiency virus 1 (HIV-1) Rev protein; rev; enhances nuclear export of unspliced and incompletely spliced viral mRNAs
   5654..5887    -  misc_feature   RRE: The Rev response element (RRE) of HIV-1 allows for Rev-dependent mRNA export from the nucleus to the cytoplasm.
   6033..6396    -  CDS            HIV-1 gag (fragment): gag protein from human immunodeficiency virus 1; gag
   6380..6505    -  misc_feature   HIV-1 Ψ: packaging signal of human immunodeficiency virus type 1
   6552..6732    -  LTR            5' LTR (truncated): truncated 5' long terminal repeat (LTR) from HIV-1
   6733..6959    -  promoter       RSV promoter: Rous sarcoma virus enhancer/promoter
   6987..7005    -  promoter       T3 promoter: promoter for bacteriophage T3 RNA polymerase
   7050..7066    -  protein_bind   lac operator: The lac repressor binds to the lac operator to inhibit transcription in E. coli. This inhibition can be relieved by adding lactose or isopropyl-β-D-thiogalactopyranoside (IPTG). lac repressor encoded by lacI
   7074..7104    -  promoter       lac promoter: promoter for the E. coli lac operon
   7119..7140    -  protein_bind   CAP binding site: CAP binding activates transcription in the presence of cAMP. E. coli catabolite activator protein
   7153..7245    -  CDS            lacI (fragment): lac repressor; lacI; The lac repressor binds to the lac operator to inhibit transcription in E. coli. This inhibition can be relieved by adding lactose or isopropyl-β-D-thiogalactopyranoside (IPTG).
   7247..7302    -  rep_origin     RSF ori (fragment): Plasmids containing the RSF 1030 origin of replication can be propagated in E. coli cells that contain additional plasmids with compatible origins.
>Addgene plasmid #90693 | FZR1 D10.1 gRNA | addgene full sequence | sequence record 182673 | Addgene NGS Result
GTATCAGCTCACTCAAAGGCGGTAATACGGTTATCCACAGAATCAGGGGATAACGCAGGAAAGAACATGT
GAGCAAAAGGCCAGCAAAAGGCCAGGAACCGTAAAAAGGCCGCGTTGCTGGCGTTTTTCCATAGGCTCCG
CCCCCCTGACGAGCATCACAAAAATCGACGCTCAAGTCAGAGGTGGCGAAACCCGACAGGACTATAAAGA
TACCAGGCGTTTCCCCCTGGAAGCTCCCTCGTGCGCTCTCCTGTTCCGACCCTGCCGCTTACCGGATACC
TGTCCGCCTTTCTCCCTTCGGGAAGCGTGGCGCTTTCTCATAGCTCACGCTGTAGGTATCTCAGTTCGGT
GTAGGTCGTTCGCTCCAAGCTGGGCTGTGTGCACGAACCCCCCGTTCAGCCCGACCGCTGCGCCTTATCC
GGTAACTATCGTCTTGAGTCCAACCCGGTAAGACACGACTTATCGCCACTGGCAGCAGCCACTGGTAACA
GGATTAGCAGAGCGAGGTATGTAGGCGGTGCTACAGAGTTCTTGAAGTGGTGGCCTAACTACGGCTACAC
TAGAAGAACAGTATTTGGTATCTGCGCTCTGCTGAAGCCAGTTACCTTCGGAAAAAGAGTTGGTAGCTCT
TGATCCGGCAAACAAACCACCGCTGGTAGCGGTGGTTTTTTTGTTTGCAAGCAGCAGATTACGCGCAGAA
AAAAAGGATCTCAAGAAGATCCTTTGATCTTTTCTACGGGGTCTGACGCTCAGTGGAACGAAAACTCACG
TTAAGGGATTTTGGTCATGAGATTATCAAAAAGGATCTTCACCTAGATCCTTTTAAATTAAAAATGAAGT
TTTAAATCAATCTAAAGTATATATGAGTAAACTTGGTCTGACAGTTACCAATGCTTAATCAGTGAGGCAC
CTATCTCAGCGATCTGTCTATTTCGTTCATCCATAGTTGCCTGACTCCCCGTCGTGTAGATAACTACGAT
ACGGGAGGGCTTACCATCTGGCCCCAGTGCTGCAATGATACCGCGAGACCCACGCTCACCGGCTCCAGAT
TTATCAGCAATAAACCAGCCAGCCGGAAGGGCCGAGCGCAGAAGTGGTCCTGCAACTTTATCCGCCTCCA
TCCAGTCTATTAATTGTTGCCGGGAAGCTAGAGTAAGTAGTTCGCCAGTTAATAGTTTGCGCAACGTTGT
TGCCATTGCTACAGGCATCGTGGTGTCACGCTCGTCGTTTGGTATGGCTTCATTCAGCTCCGGTTCCCAA
CGATCAAGGCGAGTTACATGATCCCCCATGTTGTGCAAAAAAGCGGTTAGCTCCTTCGGTCCTCCGATCG
TTGTCAGAAGTAAGTTGGCCGCAGTGTTATCACTCATGGTTATGGCAGCACTGCATAATTCTCTTACTGT
CATGCCATCCGTAAGATGCTTTTCTGTGACTGGTGAGTACTCAACCAAGTCATTCTGAGAATAGTGTATG
CGGCGACCGAGTTGCTCTTGCCCGGCGTCAATACGGGATAATACCGCGCCACATAGCAGAACTTTAAAAG
TGCTCATCATTGGAAAACGTTCTTCGGGGCGAAAACTCTCAAGGATCTTACCGCTGTTGAGATCCAGTTC
GATGTAACCCACTCGTGCACCCAACTGATCTTCAGCATCTTTTACTTTCACCAGCGTTTCTGGGTGAGCA
AAAACAGGAAGGCAAAATGCCGCAAAAAAGGGAATAAGGGCGACACGGAAATGTTGAATACTCATACTCT
TCCTTTTTCAATATTATTGAAGCATTTATCAGGGTTATTGTCTCATGAGCGGATACATATTTGAATGTAT
TTAGAAAAATAAACAAATAGGGGTTCCGCGCACATTTCCCCGAAAAGTGCCACCTAAATTGTAAGCGTTA
ATATTTTGTTAAAATTCGCGTTAAATTTTTGTTAAATCAGCTCATTTTTTAACCAATAGGCCGAAATCGG
CAAAATCCCTTATAAATCAAAAGAATAGACCGAGATAGGGT
[37 nt withheld, positions 2002-2038]
AAAGAACGTGGACTCCAACGTCAAAGG
[49 nt withheld, positions 2066-2114]
T
[91 nt withheld, positions 2116-2206]
G
[124 nt withheld, positions 2208-2331]
CCCATTCGCCATTCAGGCTGCGCAACTGTTGGGAAGGGCGATCGGTGCGGGCCTCTTCGCTATTACGCCA
GCTGGCGAAAGGGGGATGTGCTGCAAGGCGATTAAGTTGGGTAACGCCAGGGTTTTCCCAGTCACGACGT
TGTAAAACGACGGCCAGTGAGCGCGCGTAATACGACTCACTATAGGGCGAATTGGGTACGTCCCTAGGCC
TCCAAAAAAGCCTCCTCACTACTTCTGGAATAGCTCAGAGGCCGAGGCGGCCTCGGCCTCTGCATAAATA
AAAAAAATTAGTCAGCCATGGGGCGGAGAATGGGCGGAACTGGGCGGAGTTAGGGGCGGGATGGGCGGAG
TTAGGGGCGGGATAGCTAGAGCCAGACATGATAAGATACATTGATGAGTTTGGACAAACCACAACTAGAA
TGCAGTGAAAAAAATGCTTTATTTGTGAAATTTGTGATGCTATTGCTTTATTTGTAACCATTATAAGCTG
CAATAAACAAGTTCCTCTCACTCTCTGATATTCATTTCTTTGCAAGTTATAAATACTGAATAATAAGATG
ACATGAACTACTATACGTACTGCTAGAGATTTTCCACACTGACTAAAAGGGTCTGAGGGATCTCTAGTTA
CCAGAGTCACACAACAGACGGGCACACACTACTTGAAGCACTCAAGGCAAGCTTTATTGAGGCTTAAGCA
GTGGGTTCCCTAGTTAGCCAGAGAGCTCCCAGGCTCAGATCTGGTCTAACCAGAGAGACCCAGTACAAGC
AAAAAGCAGATCTTGTCTTCGTTGGGAGTGAATTAGCCCTTCCAGTCCCCCCTTTTCTTTTAAAAAGTGG
CTAAGATCTACAGCTGCCTTGTAAGTCATTGGTCTTAAAGTCGACGCGGGGAGGCGGCCCAAAGGGAGAT
CCGACTCGTCTGAGGGCGAAGGCGAAGACGCGGAAGAGGCCGCAGAGCCGGCAGCAGGCCGCGGGAAGGA
AGGTCCGCTGGATTGAGGGCCGAAGGGACGTAGCAGAAGGACGTCCCGCGCAGAATCCAGGTGGCAACAC
AGGCGAGCAGCCAAGGAAAGGACGATGATTTCCCCGACAACACCACGGAATTGTCAGTGCCCAACAGCCG
AGCCCCTGTCCAGCAGCGGGCAAGGCAGGCGGCGATGAGTTCCGCCGTGGCAATAGGGAGGGGGAAAGCG
AAAGTCCCGGAAAGGAGCTGACAGGTGGTGGCAATGCCCCAACCAGTGGGGGTTGCGTCAGCAAACACAG
TGCACACCACGCCACGTTGCCTGACAACGGGCCACAACTCCTCATAAAGAGACAGCAACCAGGATTTATA
CAAGGAGGAGAAAATGAAAGCCATACGGGAAGCAATAGCATGATACAAAGGCATTAAAGCAGCGTATCCA
CATAGCGTAAAAGGAGCAACATAGTTAAGAATACCAGTCAATCTTTCACAAATTTTGTAATCCAGAGGTT
GATTGTCGACTTAACGCGTTCAGGCACCGGGCTTGCGGGTCATGCACCAGGTGCGCGGTCCTTCGGGCAC
CTCGACGTCGGCGGTGACGGTGAAGCCGAGCCGCTCGTAGAAGGGGAGGTTGCGGGGCGCGGAGGTCTCC
AGGAAGGCGGGCACCCCGGCGCGCTCGGCCGCCTCCACTCCGGGGAGCACGACGGCGCTGCCCAGACCCT
TGCCCTGGTGGTCGGGCGAGACTCCGACGGTGGCCAGGAACCACGCGGGCTCCTTGGGCCGGTGCGGCGC
CAGGAGGCCTTCCATCTGTTGCTGCGCGGCCAGCCGGGAACCGCTCAACTCGGCCATGCGCGGGCCGATC
TCGGCGAACACCGCCCCCGCTTCGACGCTCTCCGGCGTGGTCCAGACCGCCACCGCGGCGCCGTCGTCCG
CGACCCACACCTTGCCGATGTCGAGCCCGACGCGCGTGAGGAAGAGTTCTTGCAGCTCGGTGACCCGCTC
GATGTGGCGGTCCGGATCGACGGTGTGGCGCGTGGCGGGGTAGTCGGCGAACGCGGCGGCGAGGGTGCGT
ACGGCCCTGGGGACGTCGTCGCGGGTGGCGAGGCGCACCGTGGGCTTGTACTCGGTCATGGTGGCGGATC
CCGCGTCACGACACCTGTGTTCTGGCGGCAAACCCGTTGCGAAAAAGAACGTTCACGGCGACTACTGCAC
TTATATACGGTTCTCCCCCACCCTCGGGAAAAAGGCGGAGCCAGTACACGACATCACTTTCCCAGTTTAC
CCCGCGCCACCTTCTCTAGGCACCGGTTCAATTGCCGACCCCTCCCCCCAACTTCTCGGGGACTGTGGGC
GATGTGCGCTCTGCCCACTGACGGGCACCGGAGCCACTCGAGCCGGCGCCAAAGTGGATCTCTGCTGTCC
CTGTAATAAACCCGAAAATTTTGAATTTTTGTAATTTGTTTTTGTAATTCTTTAGTTTGTATGTCTGTTG
CTATTATGTCTACTATTCTTTCCCCTGCACTGTACCCCCCAATCCCCCCTTTTCTTTTAAAATTGTGGAT
GAATACTGCCATTTGTCTCAAGATCTAGAATTCAAAAAAAGCACCGACTCGGTGCCACTTTTTCAAGTTG
ATAACGGACTAGCCTTATTTAAACTTGCTATGCTGTTTCCAGCATAGCTCTTAAACGTGTCCTCGCCCAG
CAAGCACGGTGTTTCGTCCTTTCCACAAGATATATAAAGCCAAGAAATCGAAATACTTTCAAGTTACGGT
AAGCATATGATAGTCCATTTTAAAACATAATTTTAAAACTGCAAACTACCCAAGAAATTATTACTTTCTA
CGTCACGTATTTTGTACTAATATCTTTGTGTTTACAGTCAAATTAATTCTAATTATCTCTCTAACAGCCT
TGTATCGTATATGCAAATATGAAGGAATCATGGGAAATAGGCCCTCTCTGGGTCCCCTCGGGGTTGGGAG
GTGGGTCTGAAACGATAATGGTGAATATCCCTGCCTAACTCTATTCACTATAGAAAGTACAGCAAAAACT
ATTCTTAAACCTACCAAGCCTCCTACTATCATTATGAATAATTTTATATACCACAGCCAATTTGTTATGT
TAAACCAATTCCACAAACTTGCCCATTTATCTAATTCCAATAATTCTTGTTCATTCTTTTCTTGCTGGTT
TTGCGATTCTTCAATTAAGGAGTGTATTAAGCTTGTGTAATTGTTAATTTCTCTGTCCCACTCCATCCAG
GTCGTGTGATTCCAAATCTGTTCCAGAGATTTATTACTCCAACTAGCATTCCAAGGCACAGCAGTGGTGC
AAATGAGTTTTCCAGAGCAACCCCAAATCCCCAGGAGCTGTTGATCCTTTAGGTATCTTTCCACAGCCAG
GATTCTTGCCTGGAGCTGCTTGATGCCCCAGACTGTGAGTTGCAACAGATGCTGTTGCGCCTCAATAGCC
CTCAGCAAATTGTTCTGCTGCTGCACTATACCAGACAATAATTGTCTGGCCTGTACCGTCAGCGTCATTG
ACGCTGCGCCCATAGTGCTTCCTGCTGCTCCCAAGAACCCAAGGAACAAAGCTCCTATTCCCACTGCTCT
TTTTTCTCTCTGCACCACTCTTCTCTTTGCCTTGGTGGGTGCTACTCCTAATGGTTCAATTTTTACTACT
TTATATTTATATAATTCACTTCTCCAATTGTCCCTCATATCTCCTCCTCCAGGTCTGAAGATCAGCGGCC
GCTTGCTGTGCGGTGGTCTTACTTTTGTTTTGCTCTTCCTCTATCTTGTCTAAAGCTTCCTTGGTGTCTT
TTATCTCTATCCTTTGATGCACACAATAGAGGGTTGCTACTGTATTATATAATGATCTAAGTTCTTCTGA
TCCTGTCTGAAGGGATGGTTGTAGCTGTCCCAGTATTTGTCTACAGCCTTCTGATGTTTCTAACAGGCCA
GGATTAACTGCGAATCGTTCTAGCTCCCTGCTTGCCCATACTATATGTTTTAATTTATATTTTTTCTTTC
CCCCTGGCCTTAACCGAATTTTTTCCCATCGCGATCTAATTCTCCCCCGCTTAATACTGACGCTCTCGCA
CCCATCTCTCTCCTTCTAGCCTCCGCTAGTCAAAATTTTTGGCGTACTCACCAGTCGCCGCCCCTCGCCT
CTTGCCGTGCGCGCTTCAGCAAGCCGAGTCCTGCGTCGAGAGAGCTCCTCTGGTTTCCCTTTCGCTTTCA
AGTCCCTGTTCGGGCGCCACTGCTAGAGATTTTCCACACTGACTAAAAGGGTCTGAGGGATCTCTAGTTA
CCAGAGTCACACAACAGACGGGCACACACTACTTGAAGCACTCAAGGCAAGCTTTATTGAGGCTTAAGCA
GTGGGTTCCCTAGTTAGCCAGAGAGCTCCCAGGCTCAGATCTGGTCTAACCAGAGAGACCCGTTTATGTA
TCGAGCTAGGCACTTAAATACAATATCTCTGCAATGCGGCAATTCAGTGGTTCGTCCAATCCATGTCAGA
CCCGTCTGTTGCCTTCCTAATAAGGCACGATCGTACCACCTTACTTCCACCAATCGGCATGCACGGTGCT
TTTTCTCTCCTTGTAAGGCATGTTGCTAACTCATCGTTACCATGTTGCAAGACTACAAGAGTATTGCATA
AGACTACATTAAGCTTGCAGCTCCAGCTTTTGTTCCCTTTAGTGAGGGTTAATTGCGCGCTTGGCGTAAT
CATGGTCATAGCTGTTTCCTGTGTGAAATTGTTATCCGCTCACAATTCCACACAACATACGAGCCGGAAG
CATAAAGTGTAAAGCCTGGGGTGCCTAATGAGTGAGCTAACTCACATTAATTGCGTTGCGCTCACTGCCC
GCTTTCCAGTCGGGAAACCTGTCGTGCCAGCTGCATTAATGAATCGGCCAACGCGCGGGGAGAGGCGGTT
TGCGTATTGGGCGCTCTTCCGCTTCCTCGCTCACTGACTCGCTGCGCTCGGTCGTTCGGCTGCGGCGAGC
G
